>Addgene plasmid #123010 | FD | addgene full sequence | sequence record 248898 | Addgene NGS Result
GTAAAACGACGGCCAGTGAATTGTAATACGACTCACTATAGGGCGAATTGGGCCCGACGTCGCATGCTCC
CGGCCGCCATGGCGGCCGCGGGAATTCGATTATGGGGCGGGGGATGGGACGACGACAGCAATTGTTTTAG
CTCAAAGTATGATTCAAAAAGGTTTTAAATTTGTTAATTCTGGTGCTCAATCTGTTCTAGTTAAAAAAGG
AATTCTTAAAGCTTCACAAAAAGTCATAGAACAAATTTTAGAAAAATCTAAACCAATTTCTACACAAGAA
GAAATAGCTAATATCGCTACACTTTCTTCAGGTAGTAAAGAAATAGGTGAAATTATAGTTTCTGCAATAA
ATAAAGTTACTCAAAAAGGAATAATTAGCATAGGAGAATCTAAAGGTTTAGAAACTGAATTAGAAGTTGT
TGAAGGAATGCAATATGATAAAGGTTATTTATCAAGTATTTTCGTTAATAAATTAGCCAATATGTCAGTC
GAATTCGAAAGAGCATTAATTTTGGTAACTGACCATAAAATTAATAACATTAACGAAATTAATAATTTAT
TGGAAGAAGTTAAAGCGAAAACTCAACCTTTGTTAATTATAGCTAATTCGTTTGATAACGATGTAATTAA
TATTTTGGCTCTAAATAAGTTTCATGGTATTTTAAATATCGCTGCTACTGAAGCCCCTGGTTTTGGCGAC
AACCAAATCACTAGTGAATTCGCGGCCGCCTGCAGGTCGACCATATGGGAGAGCTCCCAACGCGTTGGAT
GCATAGCTTGAGTATTCTATAGTGTCACCTAAATAGCTTGGCGTAATCATGGTCATAGCTGTTTCCTGTG
TGAAATTGTTATCCGCTCACAATTCCACACAACATACGAGCCGGAAGCATAAAGTGTAAAGCCTGGGGTG
CCTAATGAGTGAGCTAACTCACATTAATTGCGTTGCGCTCACTGCCCGCTTTCCAGTCGGGAAACCTGTC
GTGCCAGCTGCATTAATGAATCGGCCAACGCGCGGGGAGAGGCGGTTTGCGTATTGGGCGCTCTTCCGCT
TCCTCGCTCACTGACTCGCTGCGCTCGGTCGTTCGGCTGCGGCGAGCGGTATCAGCTCACTCAAAGGCGG
TAATACGGTTATCCACAGAATCAGGGGATAACGCAGGAAAGAACATGTGAGCAAAAGGCCAGCAAAAGGC
CAGGAACCGTAAAAAGGCCGCGTTGCTGGCGTTTTTCCATAGGCTCCGCCCCCCTGACGAGCATCACAAA
AATCGACGCTCAAGTCAGAGGTGGCGAAACCCGACAGGACTATAAAGATACCAGGCGTTTCCCCCTGGAA
GCTCCCTCGTGCGCTCTCCTGTTCCGACCCTGCCGCTTACCGGATACCTGTCCGCCTTTCTCCCTTCGGG
AAGCGTGGCGCTTTCTCATAGCTCACGCTGTAGGTATCTCAGTTCGGTGTAGGTCGTTCGCTCCAAGCTG
GGCTGTGTGCACGAACCCCCCGTTCAGCCCGACCGCTGCGCCTTATCCGGTAACTATCGTCTTGAGTCCA
ACCCGGTAAGACACGACTTATCGCCACTGGCAGCAGCCACTGGTAACAGGATTAGCAGAGCGAGGTATGT
AGGCGGTGCTACAGAGTTCTTGAAGTGGTGGCCTAACTACGGCTACACTAGAAGAACAGTATTTGGTATC
TGCGCTCTGCTGAAGCCAGTTACCTTCGGAAAAAGAGTTGGTAGCTCTTGATCCGGCAAACAAACCACCG
CTGGTAGCGGTGGTTTTTTTGTTTGCAAGCAGCAGATTACGCGCAGAAAAAAAGGATCTCAAGAAGATCC
TTTGATCTTTTCTACGGGGTCTGACGCTCAGTGGAACGAAAACTCACGTTAAGGGATTTTGGTCATGAGA
TTATCAAAAAGGATCTTCACCTAGATCCTTTTAAATTAAAAATGAAGTTTTAAATCAATCTAAAGTATAT
ATGAGTAAACTTGGTCTGACAGTTACCAATGCTTAATCAGTGAGGCACCTATCTCAGCGATCTGTCTATT
TCGTTCATCCATAGTTGCCTGACTCCCCGTCGTGTAGATAACTACGATACGGGAGGGCTTACCATCTGGC
CCCAGTGCTGCAATGATACCGCGAGACCCACGCTCACCGGCTCCAGATTTATCAGCAATAAACCAGCCAG
CCGGAAGGGCCGAGCGCAGAAGTGGTCCTGCAACTTTATCCGCCTCCATCCAGTCTATTAATTGTTGCCG
GGAAGCTAGAGTAAGTAGTTCGCCAGTTAATAGTTTGCGCAACGTTGTTGCCATTGCTACAGGCATCGTG
GTGTCACGCTCGTCGTTTGGTATGGCTTCATTCAGCTCCGGTTCCCAACGATCAAGGCGAGTTACATGAT
CCCCCATGTTGTGCAAAAAAGCGGTTAGCTCCTTCGGTCCTCCGATCGTTGTCAGAAGTAAGTTGGCCGC
AGTGTTATCACTCATGGTTATGGCAGCACTGCATAATTCTCTTACTGTCATGCCATCCGTAAGATGCTTT
TCTGTGACTGGTGAGTACTCAACCAAGTCATTCTGAGAATAGTGTATGCGGCGACCGAGTTGCTCTTGCC
CGGCGTCAATACGGGATAATACCGCGCCACATAGCAGAACTTTAAAAGTGCTCATCATTGGAAAACGTTC
TTCGGGGCGAAAACTCTCAAGGATCTTACCGCTGTTGAGATCCAGTTCGATGTAACCCACTCGTGCACCC
AACTGATCTTCAGCATCTTTTACTTTCACCAGCGTTTCTGGGTGAGCAAAAACAGGAAGGCAAAATGCCG
CAAAAAAGGGAATAAGGGCGACACGGAAATGTTGAATACTCATACTCTTCCTTTTTCAATATTATTGAAG
CATTTATCAGGGTTATTGTCTCATGAGCGGATACATATTTGAATGTATTTAGAAAAATAAACAAATAGGG
GTTCCGCGCACATTTCCCCGAAAAGTGCCACCTGATGCGGTGTGAAATACCGCACAGATGCGTAAGGAGA
AAATACCGCATCAGGAAATTGTAAGCGTTAATATTTTGTTAAAATTCGCGTTAAATTTTTGTTAAATCAG
CTCATTTTTTAACCAATAGGCCGAAATCGGCAAAATCCCTTATAAATCAAAAGAATAGACCGAGATAGGG
T
[37 nt withheld, positions 3152-3188]
AAAGAACGTGGACTCCAACGTCAAAGG
[49 nt withheld, positions 3216-3264]
T
[91 nt withheld, positions 3266-3356]
G
[124 nt withheld, positions 3358-3481]
CCATTCGCCATTCAGGCTGCGCAACTGTTGGGAAGGGCGATCGGTGCGGGCCTCTTCGCTATTACGCCAG
CTGGCGAAAGGGGGATGTGCTGCAAGGCGATTAAGTTGGGTAACGCCAGGGTTTTCCCAGTCACGACGTT
Features (pLannotate 1.2.2; 14 found; start..end, strand, type, name):
     24..42      +  promoter       T7 promoter: promoter for bacteriophage T7 RNA polymerase
    107..706     +  CDS            groL (fragment): CH60_ACHLI - Also known as groEL From Acholeplasma laidlawii (strain PG-8A).
    712..774     -  CDS            VESPI_VESMG (fragment): Experimental evidence at protein level: Swiss-Prot protein existence level 1. Shows contractile activity on isolated ileum smooth muscle. From Vespa magnifica (Hornet).
    786..804     -  promoter       SP6 promoter: promoter for bacteriophage SP6 RNA polymerase
    846..862     -  protein_bind   lac operator: The lac repressor binds to the lac operator to inhibit transcription in E. coli. This inhibition can be relieved by adding lactose or isopropyl-β-D-thiogalactopyranoside (IPTG). lac repressor encoded by lacI
    870..900     -  promoter       lac promoter: promoter for the E. coli lac operon
    915..936     -  protein_bind   CAP binding site: CAP binding activates transcription in the presence of cAMP. E. coli catabolite activator protein
    949..1041    -  CDS            lacI (fragment): lac repressor; lacI; The lac repressor binds to the lac operator to inhibit transcription in E. coli. This inhibition can be relieved by adding lactose or isopropyl-β-D-thiogalactopyranoside (IPTG).
   1224..1812    -  rep_origin     ori: high-copy-number ColE1/pMB1/pBR322/pUC origin of replication
   1983..2843    -  CDS            AmpR: β-lactamase; bla; confers resistance to ampicillin, carbenicillin, and related antibiotics
   2844..2948    -  promoter       AmpR promoter: bla
   2975..3025    +  misc_feature   bom (fragment): basis of mobility region from pBR322
   3053..3481    -  rep_origin     f1 ori (sequence partly withheld): f1 bacteriophage origin of replication; arrow indicates direction of (+) strand synthesis
   3485..21      -  CDS            lacZα (fragment) (across the origin): LacZα fragment of β-galactosidase; lacZ fragment
