[The description below was written by a language model from this plasmid's Addgene catalogue record and pLannotate feature annotations shown in this document.]
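Description:
FD is a small bacterial cloning plasmid (3,621 nt in the sequenced record) built on the Promega pGEM-T Easy backbone. It serves as a reference template for molecular diagnostics, not as an expression vector. It carries the chaperonin-60 (cpn60, groEL) universal target region from a phytoplasma, listed as a 552 bp insert that was introduced by T-vector (TA) cloning of a PCR product. The annotation software detects this insert as a groL/groEL fragment by homology to the Acholeplasma laidlawii chaperonin, which is consistent with the relatedness of phytoplasmas and acholeplasmas. The annotated match spans slightly more than the stated insert size. The record does not specify the phytoplasma strain beyond the plasmid name and an accession alias.

The insert sits in the pGEM-T Easy multiple cloning region, flanked by opposing T7 and SP6 bacteriophage promoters that could drive in vitro transcription of either strand. It interrupts the lacZα coding region, whose lac promoter, operator and CAP binding site normally allow blue/white screening of recombinants. Propagation in E. coli relies on a high-copy ColE1/pUC-type origin, with selection through the β-lactamase (AmpR) gene and its own promoter. An f1 origin is also present and allows single-stranded DNA production with helper phage. A short hit to a hornet peptide next to the insert, along with the small lacI and bom fragments, is most likely a spurious or residual backbone match with no functional role.

According to the record, the plasmid is used as a positive control of defined sequence when developing and validating assays that detect or type phytoplasmas through the cpn60 universal target.
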