Addgene plasmid #123010: FD
Purpose: contains the chaperonin-60 universal target from phytoplasma baceria; used as a control for development of molecular diagnostic assays
Depositing lab: Tim Dumonceaux. Depositing organization: Agriculture and Agri-Food Canada, Saskatoon, SK.
Backbone
  Vector backbone: pGEM-T Easy
  Backbone manufacturer: Promega
  Vector type: molecular diagnostic assay control
Growth in bacteria
  Bacterial resistance: Ampicillin, 100 μg/mL
  Growth temperature: 37°C
  Growth strain: DH5alpha
  Copy number: High Copy
Gene/Insert
  Gene/Insert name: chaperonin-60 universal target (alt name: KJ939992)
  Insert size (bp): 552
  Cloning method: Unknown
Terms and licenses: Academic/Nonprofit Terms; Industry Terms: Not Available to Industry
Depositor comments: Cloning method is T-vector cloning of a PCR product
How to cite: FD was a gift from Tim Dumonceaux (Addgene plasmid # 123010 ; http://n2t.net/addgene:123010 ; RRID:Addgene_123010)
