>Addgene plasmid #123010 | FD | depositor partial sequence | sequence record 234895 | FD
GCAATTGTTTTAGCTCAAAGTATGATTCAAAAAGGTTTTAAATTTGTTAATTCTGGTGCTCAATCTGTTC
TAGTTAAAAAAGGAATTCTTAAAGCTTCACAAAAAGTCATAGAACAAATTTTAGAAAAATCTAAACCAAT
TTCTACACAAGAAGAAATAGCTAATATCGCTACACTTTCTTCAGGTAGTAAAGAAATAGGTGAAATTATA
GTTTCTGCAATAAATAAAGTTACTCAAAAAGGAATAATTAGCATAGGAGAATCTAAAGGTTTAGAAACTG
AATTAGAAGTTGTTGAAGGAATGCAATATGATAAAGGTTATTTATCAAGTATTTTCGTTAATAAATTAGC
CAATATGTCAGTCGAATTCGAAAGAGCATTAATTTTGGTAACTGACCATAAAATTAATAACATTAACGAA
ATTAATAATTTATTGGAAGAAGTTAAAGCGAAAACTCAACCTTTGTTAATTATAGCTAATTCGTTTGATA
ACGATGTAATTAATATTTTGGCTCTAAATAAGTTTCATGGTATTTTAAATATCGCTGCTACT
